>Addgene plasmid #204574 | pAsh-MCL-GABARAP | addgene full sequence | sequence record 403660 | Addgene NGS Result
ATGGCGTCGCTCACCGTGAAGGCCTACCTTCTGGGCAAGGAGGACGCGGCGCGCGAGATTCGCCGCTTCA
GCTTCTGTTGCAGCCCCGAGCCTGAGGCGGAAGCCGAGGCTGCGGCGGGTCCGGGACCCTGCGAGCGGCT
GCTGAGCCGGGTGGCCGCCCTGTTCCCCGCGCTGCGGCCTGGCGGCTTCCAGGCGCACTACCGCGATGAG
GACGGGGACTTGGTTGCCTTTTCCAGTGACGAGGAATTGACAATGGCCATGTCCTACGTGAAGGATGACA
TCTTCCGAATCTACATTAAAGAGAAAACCGGTAATTCCGCTGACGGCGGCGGAGGATCGGGTGGTAGTGG
TGGTTCAGGAGGAGGATCGACCCAAGGAGGATCCATGAAGTTCGTGTACAAAGAAGAGCATCCGTTCGAG
AAGCGCCGCTCTGAGGGCGAGAAGATCCGAAAGAAATACCCGGACCGGGTGCCGGTGATAGTAGAAAAGG
CTCCCAAAGCTCGGATAGGAGACCTGGACAAAAAGAAATACCTGGTGCCTTCTGATCTCACAGTTGGTCA
GTTCTACTTCTTGATCCGGAAGCGAATTCATCTCCGAGCTGAGGATGCCTTGTTTTTCTTTGTCAACAAT
GTCATTCCACCCACCAGTGCCACAATGGGTCAGCTGTACCAGGAACACCATGAAGAAGACTTCTTTCTCT
ACATTGCCTACAGTGACGAAAGTGTCTACGGTTGAAAGCTTGAATAAGCGGCCGCGACTCTAGATCATAA
TCAGCCATACCACATTTGTAGAGGTTTTACTTGCTTTAAAAAACCTCCCACACCTCCCCCTGAACCTGAA
ACATAAAATGAATGCAATTGTTGTTGTTAACTTGTTTATTGCAGCTTATAATGGTTACAAATAAAGCAAT
AGCATCACAAATTTCACAAATAAAGCATTTTTTTCACTGCATTCTAGTTGTGGTTTGTCCAAACTCATCA
ATGTATCTTAAGGCGTAAATTGTAAGCGTTAATATTTTGTTAAAATTCGCGTTAAATTTTTGTTAAATCA
GCTCATTTTTTAACCAATAGGCCGAAATCGGCAAAATCCCTTATAAATCAAAAGAATAGACCGAGATAGG
GT
[37 nt withheld, positions 1123-1159]
AAAGAACGTGGACTCCAACGTCAAAGG
[49 nt withheld, positions 1187-1235]
T
[91 nt withheld, positions 1237-1327]
G
[124 nt withheld, positions 1329-1452]
CAGGTGGCACTTTTCGGGGAAATGTGCGCGGAACCCCTATTTGTTTATTTTTCTAAATACATTCAAATAT
GTATCCGCTCATGAGACAATAACCCTGATAAATGCTTCAATAATATTGAAAAAGGAAGAGTCCTGAGGCG
GAAAGAACCAGCTGTGGAATGTGTGTCAGTTAGGGTGTGGAAAGTCCCCAGGCTCCCCAGCAGGCAGAAG
TATGCAAAGCATGCATCTCAATTAGTCAGCAACCAGGTGTGGAAAGTCCCCAGGCTCCCCAGCAGGCAGA
AGTATGCAAAGCATGCATCTCAATTAGTCAGCAACCATAGTCCCGCCCCTAACTCCGCCCATCCCGCCCC
TAACTCCGCCCAGTTCCGCCCATTCTCCGCCCCATGGCTGACTAATTTTTTTTATTTATGCAGAGGCCGA
GGCCGCCTCGGCCTCTGAGCTATTCCAGAAGTAGTGAGGAGGCTTTTTTGGAGGCCTAGGCTTTTGCAAA
GATCATCAAGAGACAGGATGAGGATCGTTTCGCATGATTGAACAAGATGGATTGCACGCAGGTTCTCCGG
CCGCTTGGGTGGAGAGGCTATTCGGCTATGACTGGGCACAACAGACAATCGGCTGCTCTGATGCCGCCGT
GTTCCGGCTGTCAGCGCAGGGGCGCCCGGTTCTTTTTGTCAAGACCGACCTGTCCGGTGCCCTGAATGAA
CTGCAAGACGAGGCAGCGCGGCTATCGTGGCTGGCCACGACGGGCGTTCCTTGCGCAGCTGTGCTCGACG
TTGTCACTGAAGCGGGAAGGGACTGGCTGCTATTGGGCGAAGTGCCGGGGCAGGATCTCCTGTCATCTCA
CCTTGCTCCTGCCGAGAAAGTATCCATCATGGCTGATGCAATGCGGCGGCTGCATACGCTTGATCCGGCT
ACCTGCCCATTCGACCACCAAGCGAAACATCGCATCGAGCGAGCACGTACTCGGATGGAAGCCGGTCTTG
TCGATCAGGATGATCTGGACGAAGAGCATCAGGGGCTCGCGCCAGCCGAACTGTTCGCCAGGCTCAAGGC
GAGCATGCCCGACGGCGAGGATCTCGTCGTGACCCATGGCGATGCCTGCTTGCCGAATATCATGGTGGAA
AATGGCCGCTTTTCTGGATTCATCGACTGTGGCCGGCTGGGTGTGGCGGACCGCTATCAGGACATAGCGT
TGGCTACCCGTGATATTGCTGAAGAGCTTGGCGGCGAATGGGCTGACCGCTTCCTCGTGCTTTACGGTAT
CGCCGCTCCCGATTCGCAGCGCATCGCCTTCTATCGCCTTCTTGACGAGTTCTTCTGAGCGGGACTCTGG
GGTTCGAAATGACCGACCAAGCGACGCCCAACCTGCCATCACGAGATTTCGATTCCACCGCCGCCTTCTA
TGAAAGGTTGGGCTTCGGAATCGTTTTCCGGGACGCCGGCTGGATGATCCTCCAGCGCGGGGATCTCATG
CTGGAGTTCTTCGCCCACCCTAGGGGGAGGCTAACTGAAACACGGAAGGAGACAATACCGGAAGGAACCC
GCGCTATGACGGCAATAAAAAGACAGAATAAAACGCACGGTGTTGGGTCGTTTGTTCATAAACGCGGGGT
TCGGTCCCAGGGCTGGCACTCTGTCGATACCCCACCGAGACCCCATTGGGGCCAATACGCCCGCGTTTCT
TCCTTTTCCCCACCCCACCCCCCAAGTTCGGGTGAAGGCCCAGGGCTCGCAGCCAACGTCGGGGCGGCAG
GCCCTGCCATAGCCTCAGGTTACTCATATATACTTTAGATTGATTTAAAACTTCATTTTTAATTTAAAAG
GATCTAGGTGAAGATCCTTTTTGATAATCTCATGACCAAAATCCCTTAACGTGAGTTTTCGTTCCACTGA
GCGTCAGACCCCGTAGAAAAGATCAAAGGATCTTCTTGAGATCCTTTTTTTCTGCGCGTAATCTGCTGCT
TGCAAACAAAAAAACCACCGCTACCAGCGGTGGTTTGTTTGCCGGATCAAGAGCTACCAACTCTTTTTCC
GAAGGTAACTGGCTTCAGCAGAGCGCAGATACCAAATACTGTTCTTCTAGTGTAGCCGTAGTTAGGCCAC
CACTTCAAGAACTCTGTAGCACCGCCTACATACCTCGCTCTGCTAATCCTGTTACCAGTGGCTGCTGCCA
GTGGCGATAAGTCGTGTCTTACCGGGTTGGACTCAAGACGATAGTTACCGGATAAGGCGCAGCGGTCGGG
CTGAACGGGGGGTTCGTGCACACAGCCCAGTTTGGAGCGAACGACCTACACCGAACTGAGATACCTACAG
CGTGAGCTATGAGAAAGCGCCACGCTTCCCGAAGGGAGAAAGGCGGACAGGTATCCGGTAAGCGGCAGGG
TCGGAACAGGAGAGCGCACGAGGGAGCTTCCAGGGGGAAACGCCTGGTATCTTTATAGTCCTGTCGGGTT
TCGCCACCTCTGACTTGAGCGTCGATTTTTGTGATGCTCGTCAGGGGGGCGGAGCCTATGGAAAAACGCC
AGCAACGCGGCCTTTTTACGGTTCCTGGCCTTTTGCTGGCCTTTTGCTCACATGTTCTTTCCTGCGTTAT
CCCCTGATTCTGTGGATAACCGTATTACCGCCATGCATTAGTTATTAATAGTAATCAATTACGGGGTCAT
TAGTTCATAGCCCATATATGGAGTTCCGCGTTACATAACTTACGGTAAATGGCCCGCCTGGCTGACCGCC
CAACGACCCCCGCCCATTGACGTCAATAATGACGTATGTTCCCATAGTAACGCCAATAGGGACTTTCCAT
TGACGTCAATGGGTGGAGTATTTACGGTAAACTGCCCACTTGGCAGTACATCAAGTGTATCATATGCCAA
GTACGCCCCCTATTGACGTCAATGACGGTAAATGGCCCGCCTGGCATTATGCCCAGTACATGACCTTATG
GGACTTTCCTACTTGGCAGTACATCTACGTATTAGTCATCGCTATTACCATGGTGATGCGGTTTTGGCAG
TACATCAATGGGCGTGGATAGCGGTTTGACTCACGGGGATTTCCAAGTCTCCACCCCATTGACGTCAATG
GGAGTTTGTTTTGGCACCAAAATCAACGGGACTTTCCAAAATGTCGTAACAACTCCGCCCCATTGACGCA
AATGGGCGGTAGGCGTGTACGGTGGGAGGTCTATATAAGCAGAGCTGGTTTAGTGAACCGTCAGATCCGC
TAGCATTGCCACC
Features (pLannotate 1.2.2; 14 found; start..end, strand, type, name):
      1..306     +  CDS            SQSTM1 (fragment): SQSTM_HUMAN - Also known as ORCA, OSIL. Experimental evidence at protein level: Swiss-Prot protein existence level 1. Autophagy receptor required for selective macroautophagy (aggrephagy). Functions as a bridge between polyubiquitinated cargo and autophagosomes. Interacts directly with both the cargo to become degraded and an autophagy modifier of the MAP1 LC3 family (PubMed:16286508, PubMed:20168092, PubMed:24128730, PubMed:28404643, PubMed:22622177). Along with WDFY3, involved in the formation and autophagic degradation of cytoplasmic ubiquitin-containing inclusions (p62 bodies, ALIS/aggreso
    385..732     +  CDS            GABARAP: GBRAP_HUMAN - Also known as FLC3B. Experimental evidence at protein level: Swiss-Prot protein existence level 1. Ubiquitin-like modifier that plays a role in intracellular transport of GABA(A) receptors and its interaction with the cytoskeleton (PubMed:9892355). Involved in autophagy: while LC3s are involved in elongation of the phagophore membrane, the GABARAP/GATE-16 subfamily is essential for a later stage in autophagosome maturation (PubMed:15169837, PubMed:20562859, PubMed:22948227). Through its interaction with the reticulophagy receptor TEX264, participates in the remodeling of subdomai
    763..846     +  CDS            large T antigen (fragment): large T antigen from SV40 (simian virus 40)
    869..990     +  polyA_signal   SV40 poly(A) signal: SV40 polyadenylation signal
   1024..1452    -  rep_origin     f1 ori (sequence partly withheld): f1 bacteriophage origin of replication; arrow indicates direction of (+) strand synthesis
   1479..1583    +  promoter       AmpR promoter: bla
   1585..1942    +  promoter       SV40 promoter: SV40 enhancer and early promoter
   1976..2770    +  CDS            NeoR/KanR: aminoglycoside phosphotransferase from Tn5; aph(3')-II (or nptII); confers resistance to neomycin, kanamycin, and G418 (Geneticin®)
   2791..2943    +  CDS            ble (fragment): BLE_KLEPN - Experimental evidence at protein level: Swiss-Prot protein existence level 1. Binding protein with a strong affinity to the bleomycin family of antibiotics. Binds to CL990; an antimitotic-antibiotic compound. From Klebsiella pneumoniae.
   3002..3049    +  polyA_signal   HSV TK poly(A) signal: herpes simplex virus thymidine kinase polyadenylation signal (Cole and Stacy, 1985)
   3140..3156    -  polyA_signal   bGH poly(A) signal (fragment): bovine growth hormone polyadenylation signal
   3378..3966    +  rep_origin     ori: high-copy-number ColE1/pMB1/pBR322/pUC origin of replication
   4141..4444    +  enhancer       CMV enhancer: human cytomegalovirus immediate early enhancer
   4445..4648    +  promoter       CMV promoter: human cytomegalovirus (CMV) immediate early promoter
