[The description below was written by a language model from this plasmid's Addgene catalogue record and pLannotate feature annotations shown in this document.]
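Description:
pAsh-MCL-GABARAP is a mammalian expression plasmid of 4,685 nt, built on the pAsh-MCL backbone, that produces human GABARAP fused to an Ash tag. In bacteria it is maintained at high copy through a ColE1/pUC-type origin and selected with kanamycin. The NeoR/KanR (Tn5 aminoglycoside phosphotransferase) gene sits downstream of both a bacterial bla promoter and the SV40 enhancer/early promoter and is followed by an HSV TK polyadenylation signal, so the same marker can also confer G418 resistance in mammalian cells. An f1 origin is present as well. The short annotated fragments of ble, the bGH poly(A) signal and SV40 large T antigen appear to be backbone remnants rather than functional parts.

The expression unit is driven by the CMV immediate-early enhancer and promoter, which lie at the end of the circular map and read across the origin of numbering into the open reading frame. The first annotated coding segment matches a fragment of human SQSTM1/p62. Given its position immediately upstream of the insert, it most likely corresponds to the Ash tag, although the record does not define the tag explicitly. After a short linker region comes the GABARAP coding sequence, placing the tag at the N-terminus, and an SV40 poly(A) signal terminates the transcript. The insert carries a deltaL117 mutation, a deletion of the C-terminal leucine. In the ATG8 family, removing residues after the conserved glycine generally mimics the processed form of the protein, though the record does not state the rationale.

The stated purpose is simply expression of Ash-tagged GABARAP in mammalian cells. The associated publication concerns regulation of ER-phagy by the UFM1 system, which suggests use in cell-based studies of GABARAP interactions in autophagy. The cloning sites are not recorded.
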