Addgene plasmid #204574: pAsh-MCL-GABARAP
Purpose: Expresses Ash-tagged GABARAP in mammalian cells
Depositing lab: Masaaki Komatsu. Depositing organization: Juntendo University. Publication: The UFM1 system regulates ER-phagy through the ufmylation of CYB5R3. Ishimura R, El-Gowily AH, Noshiro D, Komatsu-Hirota S, Ono Y, Shindo M, Hatta T, Abe M, Uemura T, Lee-Okada HC, Mohamed TM, Yokomizo T, Ueno T, Sakimura K, Natsume T, Sorimachi H, Inada T, Waguri S, Noda NN, Komatsu M. Nat Commun. 2022 Dec 21;13(1):7857. doi: 10.1038/s41467-022-35501-0. PubMed 36543799.
Backbone
  Vector backbone: pAsh-MCL
  Vector type: Mammalian Expression
Growth in bacteria
  Bacterial resistance: Kanamycin, 50 μg/mL
  Growth temperature: 37°C
  Growth strain: DH5alpha
  Copy number: High Copy
Gene/Insert
  Gene/Insert name: GABARAP
  Species: H. sapiens (human)
  Mutation: deltaL117
  Entrez Gene: GABARAP (a.k.a. ATG8A, GABARAP-a, MM46)
  Cloning method: Restriction Enzyme; 5′ cloning site Unknown (unknown if destroyed); 3′ cloning site Unknown (unknown if destroyed)
Terms and licenses: Academic/Nonprofit Terms; Industry Terms: Not Available to Industry
How to cite: pAsh-MCL-GABARAP was a gift from Masaaki Komatsu (Addgene plasmid # 204574 ; http://n2t.net/addgene:204574 ; RRID:Addgene_204574)
